>Addgene plasmid #167433 | pMSR:MSMEG_5470:Dendra | addgene full sequence | sequence record 332843 | Addgene NGS Result
AATATTGGATCGTCGGCACCGTCACGGCCGTGGGAGGCGGCACGATCCGCGACGTGATGATCGGCCGCAT
CCCCACGGTGCTGCGCAGTGAGCTCTACGCCATCCCGGCGTTGATCTGTGCGTTCGCACGCACAGGCCCG
GTGTGAGAAGGGTCTCTGACGAGCGGGAGAACTCCCTATCAGTGATAGAGTTTGTCCTCCCTATCAGTGA
TAGATAGGCTTAAGGAGTAATACGACTCACTATAGGGAGAAGGAGGCCATTATGCGTTCGGTTGAGGAGC
AGCAGGCCCGTGTGGCGGCCGCCGCGGTGGCGCCCCGACCGGTACGGGTGGCCATAGCCGAATCGCAAGG
GCTGATGTGTGCCGAGGAGGTCGTCACCGAACGACCCATGCCGGGATTCGATCAGGCCGCCATCGACGGC
TATGCCGTGCGCAGTGTCGACGTGCTCGGGGTCGGTTCGGATTCCGAGGACGGCGGTGAGATCAGCCTGC
CGGTGATGGGCGTGATCGAGGCCGGTGCGCGCACACCGAGCCGGCTGCAGCCGCGGCAGGCCGCACGGGT
TCAGACCGGCGCGCCGATGCCGACGCTGGCCGACGCGGTGCTCCCGCTGCGCTGGACCGACGGCGGCGAG
AACCGCGTGCGGGTGTTGCGCGGCGTGCGCTCTGGCGCGTACGTGCGGCGCACGGGCGACGACGTGCAAC
CCGGCGATGTCGCGGTGCGTGCGGGCACGATCATCGGCCCGGCCCAGGTGGGCCTGCTCGCGGCCGTCGG
ACGTGACAAGGTGCTGGTGCATCCGCGGCCGCGGCTGTCGGTGATGTGCGTGGGCGGCGAGCTCGTCGAC
GTGTCGCGCACCCCGGGTACCGGGCAGGTGTACGACGTGAACTCCTATGCACTGGCCGCGGCCGGACGTG
ATGCCGGGGCCGAGGTGAACCGCGTCGGCATCATCAGCACCGATCCCCGTGAACTGCGCGAAACCGTTGA
GGGACAGGTCAACCGCAACGAGATCGTGGTGATCGCGGGCGCCGTGGGCGGGGCCGCCGCGGAATCGGTG
CGCACGGTGCTGTCCGAACTCGGCGACATGGAGGTCGCGCGCATCGCGATGCACCCGGGCTCGGTGCAGG
GCTTCGGGCAGCTGGGCCGCGATCGCGTCCCGGTGTTCCTGCTGCCTGCCAACCCGGTCAGCGCGCTCGT
GGTGTTCGAGATCATGGTGCGCCCGCTGATCCGGTTGTCGCTGGGCAAGCGTCAGCCGATGCGGCGCATC
GTGCAGGCGCGCACGCTGTCGCCGATCACCTCGATGCCGGGCCGCAAGGGGTATCTGCGCGGACAACTCA
TGCGCGATCAGGACACCGGCGAGTACCTGGTGCAGGCGCTCGGCGGTGCGCCCGGCGCCTCGACCCATCT
GCTCGCCACTCTCGCGGAGGCCAACTGTCTGGTGATCGTGCCCGCCGACGTCGAAGAGGTACGCACGGGG
GAGACGGTCGACGTCGCGTTCCTGGCGCAGCGCGGCAAGCTTGGTGCGGCCGCGGGCAACACGCCTGGCA
TCAATCTGATCAAGGAGGACATGCGTGTCAAGGTGCATATGGAGGGCAACGTGAACGGTCACGCCTTCGT
GATCGAGGGGGAGGGTAAGGGTAAGCCTTACGAAGGGACCCAGACCGCCAACCTCACCGTCAAGGAGGGC
GCCCCTCTCCCATTCTCGTACGATATCCTCACTACCGCGGTGCATTACGGGAACCGCGTGTTCACCAAGT
ACCCCGAGGATATCCCTGACTACTTCAAGCAGAGCTTCCCGGAGGGATACTCCTGGGAGCGGACGATGAC
CTTCGAAGACAAGGGTATCTGTACGATCCGCAGCGACATCTCGCTGGAAGGGGACTGTTTCTTCCAGAAC
GTCCGTTTCAAGGGGACCAACTTTCCGCCGAACGGCCCGGTCATGCAGAAGAAGACCCTCAAGTGGGAGC
CGAGCACGGAGAAGCTGCACGTTCGGGACGGCCTCCTGGTCGGCAACATCAACATGGCGCTGCTGCTGGA
AGGCGGCGGCCACTACCTATGCGACTTCAAGACCACGTACAAAGCGAAGAAGGTCGTCCAGCTGCCCGAC
GCGCACTTCGTGGACCACCGCATCGAAATCCTGGGGAACGATTCGGACTACAACAAGGTCAAGTTGTACG
AGCACGCTGTGGCACGCTATAGCCCGCTCCCGTCGCAGGTCTGGTTCGAAGGCGGCGGCGGGGAGAACCT
GTATTTCCAGGACTACAAGGACGACGACGACAAGTGATTTAAATAACCCCTTGGGGCCTCTAAACGGGTC
TTGAGGGGTTTTTTGTTAACTAGCGTACGATCGAATTCCTGCAGCTCACGGTAACTGATGCCGTATTTGC
AGTACCAGCGTACGGCCCACAGAATGATGTCACGCTGAAAATGCCGGCCTTTGAATGGGTTCATGTGCAG
CTCCATCAGCAAAAGGGGATGATAAGTTTATCACCACCGACTATTTGCAACAGTGCCGTTGATCGTGCTA
TGATCGACTGATGTCATCAGCGGTGGAGTGCAATGTCGTGCAATACGAATGGCGAAAAGCCGAGCTCATC
GGTCAGCTTCTCAACCTTGGGGTTACCCCCGGCGGTGTGCTGCTGGTCCACAGCTCCTTCCGTAGCGTCC
GGCCCCTCGAAGATGGGCCACTTGGACTGATCGAGGCCCTGCGTGCTACGCTGGGTCCGGGAGGGACGCT
CGTCATGCCCTCGTGGTCAGGTCTGGACGACGAGCCGTTCGATCCTGCCACGTCGCCCGTTACACCGGAC
CTTGGAGTTGTCTCTGACACATTCTGGCGCCTGCCAAATGTAAAGCGCAGCGCCCATCCATTTGCCTTTG
CGGCAGCGGGGCCACAGGCAGAGCAGATCATCTCTGATCCATTGCCCCTGCCACCTTACTCGCCTGCAAG
CCCGGTCGCCCGTGTCCATGAACTCGATGGGCAGGTACTTCTCCTCGGCGTGGGACACGATGCCAACACG
ACGCTGCATCTTGCCGAGTTGATGGCAAAGGTTCCCTATGGGGTGCCGAGACACTGCACCATTCTTCAGG
ATGGCAAGTTGGTACGCGTCGATTATCTCGAGAATGACCACTGCTGTGAGCGCTTTGCCTTGGCGGACAG
GTGGCTCAAGGAGAAGAGCCTTCAGAAGGAAGGTCCAGTCGGTCATGCCTTTGCTCGGTTGATCCGCTCC
CGCGACATTGTGGCGACAGCCCTGGGTCAACTGGGCCGAGATCCGTTGATCTTCCTGCATCCGCCAGAGG
CGGGATGCGAAGAATGCGATGCCGCTCGCCAGTCGATTGGCTGAGCTCATGAGCGGAGAACGAGATGACG
TTGGAGGGGCAAGGTCGCGCTGATTGCTGGGGCAACACGGGGGATCCACTAGTTCCATGAGCGTCAGACC
CCGTAGAAAAGATCAAAGGATCTTCTTGAGATCCTTTTTTTCTGCGCGTAATCTGCTGCTTGCAAACAAA
AAAACCACCGCTACCAGCGGTGGTTTGTTTGCCGGATCAAGAGCTACCAACTCTTTTTCCGAAGGTAACT
GGCTTCAGCAGAGCGCAGATACCAAATACTGTCCTTCTAGTGTAGCCGTAGTTAGGCCACCACTTCAAGA
ACTCTGTAGCACCGCCTACATACCTCGCTCTGCTAATCCTGTTACCAGTGGCTGCTGCCAGTGGCGATAA
GTCGTGTCTTACCGGGTTGGACTCAAGACGATAGTTACCGGATAAGGCGCAGCGGTCGGGCTGAACGGGG
GGTTCGTGCACACAGCCCAGCTTGGAGCGAACGACCTACACCGAACTGAGATACCTACAGCGTGAGCTAT
GAGAAAGCGCCACGCTTCCCGAGGGGAGAAAGGCGGACAGGTATCCGGTAAGCGGCAGGGTCGGAACAGG
AGAGCGCACGAGGGAGCTTCCAGGGGGAAACGCCTGGTATCTTTATAGTCCTGTCGGGTTTCGCCACCTC
TGACTTGAGCGTCGATTTTTGTGATGCTCGTCAGGGGGGCGGAGCCTATGGAAAAACGCCAGCAACGCGG
CCTTTTTACGGTTCCTGGCCTTTTGCTGGCCTTTTGCTCACATGTTCTTTCCTGCGTTATCCCCTGATTC
TGTGGATAACCGTATTACCGCCTTTGAGTGAGCTGATACCGCTCGCCGCAGCCGAACGACCGAGCGCAAC
GCGTGCGGCCGCGGTACCCGGGGATCCTCTAGAGTCGACCACCAAGGGCACCATCTCTGCTTGGGCCACC
CCGTTGGCCGCAGCCAGCTCGCTGAGAGCCGTGAACGACAGGGCGAACGCCAGCCCGCCGACGGCGAGGG
TTCCGACCGCTGCAACTCCCGGTGCAACCTTGTCCCGGTCTATTCTCTTCACTGCACCAGCTCCAATCTG
GTGTGAATGCCCCTCGTCTGTTCGCGCAGGCGGGGGGCTCTATTCGTTTGTCAGCATCGAAAGTAGCCAG
ATCAGGGATGCGTTGCAACCGCGTATGCCCAGGTCAGAAGAGTCGCACAAGAGTTGCAGACCCCTGGAAA
GAAAAATGGCCAGAGGGCGAAAACACCCTCTGACCAGCGGAGCGGGCGACGGGAATCGAACCCGCGTAGC
TAGTTTGGAAGAATGGGTGTCTGCCGACCACATATGGGCCGGTCAAGATAGGTTTTTACCCCCTCTCGGC
TGCATCCTCTAAGTGGAAAGAAATTGCAGGTCGTAGAAGCGCGTTGAAGCCTGAGAGTTGCACAGGAGTT
GCAACCCGGTAGCCTTGTTCACGACGAGAGGAGACCTAGTTGGCACGTCGCGGATGGGGATCGCTGAAGA
CTCAGCGCAGCGGGAGGATCCAAGCCTCATACGTCAACCCGCAGGACGGTGTGAGGTACTACGCGCTGCA
GACCTACGACAACAAGATGGACGCCGAAGCCTGGCTCGCGGGCGAGAAGCGGCTCATCGAGATGGAGACC
TGGACCCCTCCACAGGACCGGGCGAAGAAGGCAGCCGCCAGCGCCATCACGCTGGAGGAGTACACCCGGA
AGTGGCTCGTGGAGCGCGACCTCGCAGACGGCACCAGGGATCTGTACAGCGGGCACGCGGAGCGCCGCAT
CTACCCGGTGCTAGGTGAAGTGGCGGTCACAGAGATGACGCCAGCTCTGGTGCGTGCGTGGTGGGCCGGG
ATGGGTAGGAAGCACCCGACTGCCCGCCGGCATGCCTACAACGTCCTCCGGGCGGTGATGAACACAGCGG
TCGAGGACAAGCTGATCGCAGAGAACCCGTGCCGGATCGAGCAGAAGGCAGCCGATGAGCGCGACGTAGA
GGCGCTGACGCCTGAGGAGCTGGACATCGTCGCCGCTGAGATCTTCGAGCACTACCGGATCGCGGCATAC
ATCCTGGCGTGGACGAGCCTCCGGTTCGGAGAGCTGATCGAGCTTCGCCGCAAGGACATCGTGGACGACG
GCATGACGATGAAGCTCCGGGTGCGCCGTGGCGCTTCCCGCGTGGGGAACAAGATCGTCGTTGGCAACGC
CAAGACCGTCCGGTCGAAGCGTCCTGTGACGGTTCCGCCTCACGTCGCGGAGATGATCCGAGCGCACATG
AAGGACCGTACGAAGATGAACAAGGGCCCCGAGGCATTCCTGGTGACCACGACGCAGGGCAACCGGCTGT
CGAAGTCCGCGTTCACCAAGTCGCTGAAGCGTGGCTACGCCAAGATCGGTCGGCCGGAACTCCGCATCCA
CGACCTCCGCGCTGTCGGCGCTACGTTCGCCGCTCAGGCAGGTGCGACGACCAAGGAGCTGATGGCCCGT
CTCGGTCACACGACTCCTAGGATGGCGATGAAGTACCAGATGGCGTCTGAGGCCCGCGACGAGGCTATCG
CTGAGGCGATGTCCAAGCTGGCCAAGACCTCCTGAAACGCAAAAAGCCCCCCTCCCAAGGACACTGAGTC
CTAAAGAGGGGGGTTTCTTGTCAGTACGCGAAGAACCACGCCTGGCCGCGAGCGCCAGCACCGCCGCTCT
GTGCGGAGACCTGGGCACCAGCCCCGCCGCCGCCAGGAGCATTGCCGTTCCCGCCAGAAATCTAGACGGT
GACCACAACGCGCCCGCTTTGATCGGGGACGTCGA
Features (pLannotate 1.2.2; 14 found; start..end, strand, type, name):
      9..113     +  CDS            Y4104_STRCO (fragment): Protein inferred from homology: Swiss-Prot protein existence level 3. From Streptomyces coelicolor (strain ATCC BAA-471 / A3(2) / M145).
    171..190     +  promoter       tight TRE promoter (fragment): Tet-responsive promoter PTight, consisting of seven tet operator sequences followed by the minimal CMV promoter
    197..214     +  promoter       tight TRE promoter (fragment): Tet-responsive promoter PTight, consisting of seven tet operator sequences followed by the minimal CMV promoter
    228..246     +  promoter       T7 promoter: promoter for bacteriophage T7 RNA polymerase
    262..1506    +  CDS            moeA1: MOEA1_MYCTU - Also known as moeA. Experimental evidence at protein level: Swiss-Prot protein existence level 1. Catalyzes the insertion of molybdate into adenylated molybdopterin with the concomitant release of AMP. From Mycobacterium tuberculosis (strain ATCC 25618 / H37Rv).
   1528..2214    +  CDS            Dendra2: Dendra2 is a photoconvertible green fluorescent protein published in 2006, derived from Dendronephthya sp.. It has high acid sensitivity.
   2254..2274    +  CDS            FLAG (fragment): FLAG® epitope tag, followed by an enterokinase cleavage site
   2283..2325    +  terminator     T7 terminator (fragment): transcription terminator for bacteriophage T7 RNA polymerase
   2531..3331    +  CDS            ApmR: aminoglycoside 3-N-acetyltransferase type IV ; aac(3)IV; confers resistance to apramycin (Paget and Davies, 1996)
   3398..3415    -  misc_feature   MCS (fragment): pBluescript multiple cloning site
   3456..4044    +  rep_origin     ori: high-copy-number ColE1/pMB1/pBR322/pUC origin of replication
   4212..4240    +  misc_feature   MCS (fragment): pUC18/19 multiple cloning site
   4800..5912    +  CDS            33: VINT_BPML5 - Also known as int. Protein inferred from homology: Swiss-Prot protein existence level 3. Integrase is necessary for integration of the phage into the host genome by site-specific recombination. From Mycobacterium phage L5 (Mycobacteriophage L5).
   5974..6078    -  CDS            32 (fragment): VG32_BPML5 - Protein predicted: Swiss-Prot protein existence level 4. From Mycobacterium phage L5 (Mycobacteriophage L5).
