[The description below was written by a language model from this plasmid's Addgene catalogue record and pLannotate feature annotations shown in this document.]
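Description:
pMSR:MSMEG_5470:Dendra is a 6.1 kb integrating mycobacterial expression vector built on the pMSR:Dendra backbone, part of a systems-resource collection of tagged Mycobacterium smegmatis genes. It is propagated in E. coli through a high-copy ColE1/pUC-type origin and selected with apramycin via the aac(3)IV acetyltransferase gene. It has no mycobacterial replication origin. Instead it carries the mycobacteriophage L5 integrase gene, along with a fragment of the neighbouring phage gene 32. The integrase mediates site-specific recombination into the L5 attachment site of the mycobacterial chromosome, giving stable single-copy insertion.

The payload is the M. smegmatis open reading frame MSMEG_5470, inserted by ligation-independent cloning. The automated annotation matches this roughly 1.2 kb coding region to M. tuberculosis MoeA1, a molybdopterin molybdenumtransferase, which suggests the gene encodes a homologue of that enzyme, although the catalogue entry itself does not state a function. The insert is fused at its C terminus through a Gly-Ala linker to Dendra2, a green-to-red photoconvertible fluorescent protein, followed by a single FLAG epitope.

Expression in mycobacteria is driven by the pmycTetO promoter. Its tet operator sequences are probably what the annotation software labelled as fragments of a tight TRE promoter, and such operators normally allow tetracycline-regulated control where a Tet repressor is present. A T7 promoter immediately upstream of the coding sequence and a T7 terminator downstream also permit expression in E. coli strains supplying T7 RNA polymerase. The stated purpose is C-terminal fluorescent fusion, making the construct suited to localisation imaging of the protein in live mycobacteria, with the FLAG tag available for immunodetection or affinity capture.
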