Addgene plasmid #167433: pMSR:MSMEG_5470:Dendra
Purpose: C-term fluorescent fusion
Depositing lab: Keith Derbyshire & Joseph Wade. Depositing organization: Wadsworth Center, New York State Department of Health. Publication: A Mycobacterial Systems Resource for the Research Community. Judd JA, Canestrari J, Clark R, Joseph A, Lapierre P, Lasek-Nesselquist E, Mir M, Palumbo M, Smith C, Stone M, Upadhyay A, Wirth SE, Dedrick RM, Meier CG, Russell DA, Dills A, Dove E, Kester J, Wolf ID, Zhu J, Rubin ER, Fortune S, Hatfull GF, Gray TA, Wade JT, Derbyshire KM. mBio. 2021 Mar 2;12(2). pii: mBio.02401-20. doi: 10.1128/mBio.02401-20. PubMed 33653882.
Backbone
  Vector backbone: pMSR:Dendra
  Vector type: Bacterial Expression ; Integrating Mycobacterial Expression Vector attL5. T7 expression in E. coli
Growth in bacteria
  Bacterial resistance: Apramycin, 25 μg/mL
  Growth temperature: 37°C
  Growth strain: DH5alpha
  Copy number: High Copy
Gene/Insert
  Gene/Insert name: MSMEG_5470
  Species: M. smegmatis
  Promoter: pmycTetO
  Tag / fusion protein: Gly-Ala Linker/Dendra2/1x Flag Tag (C terminal on insert)
  Cloning method: Ligation Independent Cloning
  Sequencing primers: 5′ TGATAGAGTTTGTCCTCCCTATCAG; 3′ TCCATATGCACCTTGACACG
Resource information
  A portion of this plasmid was derived from a plasmid made by: CP000480.1
Terms and licenses: Academic/Nonprofit Terms; Industry Terms: Not Available to Industry
Depositor comments: 5' cloning site: AseI (destroyed), 3' cloning site: HindIII (not destroyed)
How to cite: pMSR:MSMEG_5470:Dendra was a gift from Keith Derbyshire & Joseph Wade (Addgene plasmid # 167433 ; http://n2t.net/addgene:167433 ; RRID:Addgene_167433)
