>Addgene plasmid #167433 | pMSR:MSMEG_5470:Dendra | depositor partial sequence | sequence record 325261 | partial
ATGCGTTCGGTTGAGGAGCAGCAGGCCCGTGTGGCGGCCGCCGCGGTGGCGCCCCGACCGGTACGGGTGG
CCATAGCCGAATCGCAAGGGCTGATGTGTGCCGAGGAGGTCGTCACCGAACGACCCATGCCGGGATTCGA
TCAGGCCGCCATCGACGGCTATGCCGTGCGCAGTGTCGACGTGCTCGGGGTCGGTTCGGATTCCGAGGAC
GGCGGTGAGATCAGCCTGCCGGTGATGGGCGTGATCGAGGCCGGTGCGCGCACACCGAGCCGGCTGCAGC
CGCGGCAGGCCGCACGGGTTCAGACCGGCGCGCCGATGCCGACGCTGGCCGACGCGGTGCTCCCGCTGCG
CTGGACCGACGGCGGCGAGAACCGCGTGCGGGTGTTGCGCGGCGTGCGCTCTGGCGCGTACGTGCGGCGC
ACGGGCGACGACGTGCAACCCGGCGATGTCGCGGTGCGTGCGGGCACGATCATCGGCCCGGCCCAGGTGG
GCCTGCTCGCGGCCGTCGGACGTGACAAGGTGCTGGTGCATCCGCGGCCGCGGCTGTCGGTGATGTGCGT
GGGCGGCGAGCTCGTCGACGTGTCGCGCACCCCGGGTACCGGGCAGGTGTACGACGTGAACTCCTATGCA
CTGGCCGCGGCCGGACGTGATGCCGGGGCCGAGGTGAACCGCGTCGGCATCATCAGCACCGATCCCCGTG
AACTGCGCGAAACCGTTGAGGGACAGGTCAACCGCAACGAGATCGTGGTGATCGCGGGCGCCGTGGGCGG
GGCCGCCGCGGAATCGGTGCGCACGGTGCTGTCCGAACTCGGCGACATGGAGGTCGCGCGCATCGCGATG
CACCCGGGCTCGGTGCAGGGCTTCGGGCAGCTGGGCCGCGATCGCGTCCCGGTGTTCCTGCTGCCTGCCA
ACCCGGTCAGCGCGCTCGTGGTGTTCGAGATCATGGTGCGCCCGCTGATCCGGTTGTCGCTGGGCAAGCG
TCAGCCGATGCGGCGCATCGTGCAGGCGCGCACGCTGTCGCCGATCACCTCGATGCCGGGCCGCAAGGGG
TATCTGCGCGGACAACTCATGCGCGATCAGGACACCGGCGAGTACCTGGTGCAGGCGCTCGGCGGTGCGC
CCGGCGCCTCGACCCATCTGCTCGCCACTCTCGCGGAGGCCAACTGTCTGGTGATCGTGCCCGCCGACGT
CGAAGAGGTACGCACGGGGGAGACGGTCGACGTCGCGTTCCTGGCGCAGCGCGGC
